Addgene plasmid #26303: pBCN28-R4R3
Purpose: (Empty Backbone)
Depositing lab: Ben Lehner. Depositing organization: Centre for Genomic Regulation (CRG). Publication: Rapid selection of transgenic C. elegans using antibiotic resistance. Semple JI, Garcia-Verdugo R, Lehner B. Nat Methods. 2010 Sep;7(9):725-7. doi: 10.1038/nmeth.1495. Epub 2010 Aug 22. PubMed 20729840.
Backbone
  Vector backbone: pCG150
  Backbone size (bp): 8090
  Vector type: Worm Expression
  Selectable markers: Puromycin
Growth in bacteria
  Bacterial resistance: Chloramphenicol and Ampicillin, 25 & 100 μg/mL
  Growth temperature: 37°C
  Growth strain: DB3.1
  Growth instructions: Use DB3.1 E. coli (must be ccdB resistant). Note that ccdB Survival bacteria (Invitrogen) do not work for this plasmid.
  Copy number: Low Copy
Gene/Insert
  Gene/Insert name: None
  Cloning method: Restriction Enzyme; 5′ cloning site AttR4 (destroyed during cloning); 3′ cloning site AttR3 (destroyed during cloning)
  Sequencing primers: 5′ M13 Reverse; 3′ M13 (-21) Forward
Resource information
  A portion of this plasmid was derived from a plasmid made by: Puromycin resistance gene from pBabePuro (Addgene). rpl-28 promoter and let-858 3'UTR sequences from pPD129.57 vector (Addgene). mCherry gene from pGH8 (Addgene).
Terms and licenses: Academic/Nonprofit Terms; Industry Terms: Not Available to Industry
Depositor comments: Use for puromycin selection of transgenes in Caenorhabditis species other than C. elegan (works also in C. elegans). This vector is the same as pBCN22-R4R3 but with a different Pmyo-2::mCherry::unc-54_3'UTR construct that gives good fluoresence expression in the pharynx of C. elegans as well as other species, e.g. C. briggsae, C. remanei and C. brenneri. This is a Gateway 3-fragment compatible destination vector. It contains AttR4 and AttR3 sites (not AttR1 and AttR2 sites as identified automatically by the Addgene algorithm).
How to cite: pBCN28-R4R3 was a gift from Ben Lehner (Addgene plasmid # 26303 ; http://n2t.net/addgene:26303 ; RRID:Addgene_26303)
