[The description below was written by a language model from this plasmid's Addgene catalogue record and pLannotate feature annotations shown in this document.]
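Description:
pBCN28-R4R3 is an empty Gateway destination vector for worm expression, built on the pCG150 backbone (8,090 bp) and designed for three-fragment MultiSite Gateway assembly of transgenes. In E. coli it replicates from a ColE1/pMB1-type origin (the record lists it as low copy) and carries an ampicillin resistance gene on the backbone. The Gateway cassette is flanked by attR4 and attR3 sites. The automated annotation labels the first site attR1, overlapping an attB4 core call, but the depositor states explicitly that the sites are attR4 and attR3. Between them lie the ccdB toxin gene, a ccdA fragment and a chloramphenicol acetyltransferase gene. This cassette provides chloramphenicol selection for the unrecombined vector, requires a ccdB-tolerant host for propagation, and gives counter-selection against non-recombinants after the LR reaction, which replaces the cassette and destroys the attR sites.

Outside the cassette, the vector carries two nematode expression units. One is a puromycin N-acetyltransferase gene, which per the record is combined with rpl-28 promoter and let-858 3′UTR sequences. The feature table detects it as three fragments, one gap matching a synthetic intron of the kind used in worm-optimised GFP, which suggests an intron-containing coding sequence. The other is a Pmyo-2::mCherry::unc-54 3′UTR reporter that marks the pharynx with red fluorescence. According to the depositor, the plasmid is identical to pBCN22-R4R3 except for this reporter, which here fluoresces well in C. elegans and in other species such as C. briggsae, C. remanei and C. brenneri. The vector is intended for puromycin selection of transgenic animals, particularly in Caenorhabditis species other than C. elegans, with mCherry as a visual marker of transgene carriage.
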