Features (pLannotate 1.2.2; 21 found; start..end, strand, type, name):
    103..156     -  misc_feature   bom (fragment): basis of mobility region from pBR322
   1141..2001    +  CDS            mCherry: mCherry is a basic (constitutively fluorescent) red fluorescent protein published in 2004, derived from Discosoma sp.. It is reported to be a very rapidly-maturing monomer with low acid sensitivity.
   2994..3192    +  CDS            PuroR (fragment): puromycin N-acetyltransferase; pac from Streptomyces; confers resistance to puromycin
   3243..3443    +  CDS            PuroR (fragment): puromycin N-acetyltransferase; pac from Streptomyces; confers resistance to puromycin
   3444..3494    +  CDS            mEGFP (fragment): monomeric enhanced GFP, optimized with synthetic introns for expression in C. elegans
   3495..3695    +  CDS            PuroR (fragment): puromycin N-acetyltransferase; pac from Streptomyces alboniger; confers resistance to puromycin
   4100..4135    -  misc_feature   MCS (fragment): pBluescript multiple cloning site
   4137..4188    -  misc_feature   bom (fragment): basis of mobility region from pBR322
   4290..4325    -  CDS            rop (fragment): Rop protein, which maintains plasmids at low copy number; rop
   4420..4524    +  promoter       AmpR promoter: bla
   4525..5385    +  CDS            AmpR: β-lactamase; bla; confers resistance to ampicillin, carbenicillin, and related antibiotics
   5556..6144    +  rep_origin     ori: high-copy-number ColE1/pMB1/pBR322/pUC origin of replication
   6325..6345    +  protein_bind   attB4: mutant version of attB; core recombination site for the Gateway® BP reaction BP Clonase™
   6329..6448    +  protein_bind   attR1: mutant version of attR; recombination site for the Gateway® LR reaction LR Clonase™
   6489..6794    -  CDS            ccdB: CcdB, a bacterial toxin that poisons DNA gyrase; ccdB; Plasmids containing the ccdB gene cannot be propagated in standard E. coli strains.
   6799..6957    -  CDS            ccdA (fragment): CCDA_ECO57 - Also known as H, letA. Experimental evidence at protein level: Swiss-Prot protein existence level 1. Antitoxin component of a type II toxin-antitoxin (TA) system which inhibits the post-segregational killing (PSK) of plasmid-free cells, also referred to as a plasmid addiction system. Binds to and blocks the activity of CcdB; will also remove bound CcdB protein from the CcdB-GyrA complex by forming a CcdA-CcdB complex, a process termed rejuvenation. Functions as a transcriptional corepressor for the ccdAB operon, repression also requires CcdB (By similarity). From Escherichia coli
   7114..7794    -  CDS            CmR: chloramphenicol acetyltransferase confers resistance to chloramphenicol
   7795..7824    -  promoter       cat promoter (fragment): promoter of the E. coli cat gene encoding chloramphenicol acetyltransferase
   7848..7878    -  promoter       lac UV5 promoter: E. coli lac promoter with an "up" mutation
   7903..8026    -  protein_bind   attR3: mutant version of attR; recombination site for the Gateway® LR reaction LR Clonase™
   8030..97      +  CDS            lacZα (fragment) (across the origin): LacZα fragment of β-galactosidase; lacZ fragment
>Addgene plasmid #26303 | pBCN28-R4R3 | depositor full sequence | sequence record 12387 | Author sequence
TCGCCTTGCAGCACATCCCCCTTTCGCCAGCTGGCGTAATAGCGAAGAGGCCCGCACCGATCGCCCTTCC
CAACAGTTGCGCAGCCTGAATGGCGAATGGCGCCTGATGCGGTATTTTCTCCTTACGCATCTGTGCGGTA
TTTCACACCGCATATGCCGGGCCCCATTTTATATCTGAGTAGTATCCTTTGCTTTAAATGTCCATAAAAC
TAATTTTATAATCAATAAAACAACGTTTGTAAATCAACTGAGTTTACAAGTAGAGACATTGAGGGATACT
TTCACTATGCTAAAGTGATAATCGACCAAATAATAACTTCACTTTGGTATTTATTCCTGTCTTATAAATG
TTATGTATGAATTAAATTCATATGCATATGGCTCACTCTGACAATTTTTAATAATCTTCCAGATCAATAT
TGACTACCGATGCGGGTGGTCTTTTGCTTTGAATTCTGCTGAACTTTACACCCCGAACAGCAATGTGTGC
TTCAGCCTAAAAAAAAGTAAGTGTGTTAATCAGTGCCCCCGATTCTTCATTTTTTGCCCCTCTCTCCCGT
TTCGTCGGCAAAAGAAGAGAAAATAAAGATAAGTCTCAAGATAGGTTGGTAATCGCTAAAGTGGTTGTGT
GGATAAGAGTAGCAAAATGGCAGGAAGAGCACTTTGCGCGCACACACTGTACTCATTGTTCTGGATAAAA
TTCTCTCGTTGTTTGCCGTCGGATGTCTGCCTCTCTGCATTGAGCCGGCTTCTTCACTATCTTTAGTTAA
CCTAAAATGCCGTTTCTTTTCTCGTATCCCCACTATCCCGTTGAGGTTCTCTGCTCTCTTCGCTCCCTAC
CGCCAGCGAGCAACTATCCGTGGGGGCGCCTTGCTCGGAAGATGGGGGGGAAGAAAGAAGATTTTTGCTA
TTTGCACTTGAGAAAGAGACTTTTCCTGCGTCGATGGTTAGAGAACAGTGTGCAGACACTTTTCAGCTAC
CTAGAATTACAATTGGATATCCCCGCCTCCCAATCCACCCACCCAGGGAAAAAGAAGGGCTCGCCGAAAA
TCAAAGTTATCTCCAGGCTCGCGCATCCCACCGAGCGGTTGACTTCTCTCCACCACTTTTCATTTTAACC
CTCGATCGTCAGACACAGAAATGGTCTCAAAGGGTGAAGAAGATAACATGGCAATTATTAAAGAGTTTAT
GCGTTTCAAGGTGCATATGGAGGGATCTGTCAATGGGCATGAGTTTGAAATTGAAGGTGAAGGAGAAGGC
CGACCATATGAGGGAACACAAACCGCAAAACTAAAGGTAAGTTTAAACATATATATACTAACTAACCCTG
ATTATTTAAATTTTCAGGTAACTAAAGGCGGACCATTACCATTCGCCTGGGACATCCTCTCTCCACAGTT
CATGTATGGAAGTAAAGCTTATGTTAAACATCCGGCAGATATACCAGATTATTTGAAACTTTCATTCCCG
GAGGGTTTTAAGTGGGAACGCGTAATGAATTTTGAAGACGGAGGAGTTGTTACAGTGACGCAAGACTCAA
GGTAAGTTTAAACAGTTCGGTACTAACTAACCATACATATTTAAATTTTCAGCCTCCAAGATGGAGAATT
TATTTATAAAGTCAAACTTCGAGGAACGAATTTCCCCTCGGATGGACCTGTTATGCAGAAGAAGACTATG
GGATGGGAAGCTTCAAGTGAAAGAATGTACCCTGAAGACGGTGCTCTTAAGGGAGAGATTAAACAACGTC
TTAAATTGAAAGATGGAGGACATTACGATGCTGAGGTAAGTTTAAACATGATTTTACTAACTAACTAATC
TGATTTAAATTTTCAGGTGAAGACAACTTACAAAGCCAAAAAACCAGTTCAGCTGCCAGGAGCGTACAAT
GTTAATATTAAACTGGATATCACCTCCCACAACGAGGATTACACTATCGTTGAGCAATATGAAAGAGCTG
AAGGGCGGCACTCGACAGGTGGCATGGATGAATTGTATAAGTAGGCTCCGCATCGGCCGCTGTCATCAGA
TCGCCATCTCGCGCCCGTGCCTCTGACTTCTAAGTCCAATTACTCTTCAACATCCCTACATGCTCTTTCT
CCCTGTGCTCCCACCCCCTATTTTTGTTATTATCAAAAAACTTCTCTTAATTTCTTTGTTTTTTAGCTTC
TTTTAAGTCACCTCTAACAATGAAATTGTGTAGATTCAAAAATAGAATTAATTCGTAATAAAAAGTCGAA
AAAAATTGTGCTCCCTCCCCCCATTAATAATAATTCTATCCCAAAATCTACACAATGTTCTGTGTACACT
TCTTATGTTTTTTACTTCTGATAAATTTTTTTGAAACATCATAGAAAAAACCGCACACAGGGCCCCCCCT
CGAGGGGAGAAAATGCGGAGAGAAGAACCCAGCATCTTAATAAAATTATATAATTTTGAATAAAATCAAA
TTAAAAATAAGATTAATTGAAACACAACAATAGAATGCAGAAAATTACTCATAAGAAATAATTTATTTTG
AAAGAAGTTGTGTCGATTTACGATAAAAACTACACGCAAACGAGGCTCCGCGTTTACACCGTTTGGCAAT
GGAGCGCGCTTGCTATTAGATTTTAGGCCAGCTCAACGAAAGTTTAATTTATTTTTCTTCTTTTTTTCCA
TTTTTTTGAGTAAAATATCGAATTTTTTGTATTAATTCTGTAAATTTTATAATTTGCAACTATTTTGGCG
TATTCTGCTTGTTTTTATCAGCGAATTTTTATGCATTTCAGTCAAAAGTTTGAGCAGGAAAAATGACATT
TAGGACTTTGTAAAATTGTATTCTTAAATTTGCTTGAAAACCTACGTGTACAATTGATTTTATTGAATTT
TTCTTACGTTTCCCGTTGTATCTTATTGTATTTAACTTTCATCATAAAATAATTTATTTCCAGGTAAAAT
ATCCGACGCTCTCGTGGATCCCCGGGATTGGCTCAGAAAAAAAGGTACCGACCATGACCGAGTACAAGCC
CACGGTGCGCCTCGCCACCCGCGACGACGTCCCCAGGGCCGTACGCACCCTCGCCGCCGCGTTCGCCGAC
TACCCCGCCACGCGCCACACCGTCGATCCGGACCGCCACATCGAGCGGGTCACCGAGCTGCAAGAACTCT
TCCTCACGCGCGTCGGGCTCGACATCGGCAAGGTGTGGGTCGGTAAGTTTAAACATATATATACTAACTA
ACCCTGATTATTTAAATTTTCAGCGGACGACGGCGCCGCGGTGGCGGTCTGGACCACGCCGGAGAGCGTC
GAAGCGGGGGCGGTGTTCGCCGAGATCGGCCCGCGCATGGCCGAGTTGAGCGGTTCCCGGCTGGCCGCGC
AGCAACAGATGGAAGGCCTCCTGGCGCCGCACCGGCCCAAGGAGCCCGCGTGGTTCCTGGCCACCGTCGG
CGTCTCGCCCGACGTAAGTTTAAACATGATTTTACTAACTAACTAATCTGATTTAAATTTTCAGCACCAG
GGCAAGGGTCTGGGCAGCGCCGTCGTGCTCCCCGGAGTGGAGGCGGCCGAGCGCGCCGGGGTGCCCGCCT
TCCTGGAGACCTCCGCGCCCCGCAACCTCCCCTTCTACGAGCGGCTCGGCTTCACCGTCACCGCCGACGT
CGAGGTGCCCGAAGGACCGCGCACCTGGTGCATGACCCGCAAGCCCGGTGCCTGATGAGCTAGCCGGCCA
TACAAGTAATCCGGATGATCGACGCCAACGTCGTTGAATTTTCAAATTTTAAATACTGAATATTTGTTTT
TTTTCCTATTATTTATTTATTCTCTTTGTGTTTTTTTTCTTGCTTTCTAAAAAATTAATTCAATCCAAAT
CTAAACATTTTTTTTTCTCTTTCCGTCTCCCAATTCGTATTCCGCTCCTCTCATCTGAACACAATGTGCA
AGTTTATTTATCTTCTCGCTTTCATTTCATTAGGACGTGGGGGGAATTGGTGGAAGGGGGAAACACACAA
AAGGATGATGGAAATGAAATAAGGACACACAATATGCAACAACATTCAATTCAGAAATATGGAGGAAGGT
TTAAAAGAAAACATAAAAATATATAGAGGAGGAAGGAAAACTAGTTCTAGAGCGGCCGCCACCGCGGTGG
AGCTCCCATATGGTGCACTCTCAGTGCAATCTGCTCTGATGCCGCATAGTTAAGCCAGCCCCGACACCCG
CCAACACCCGCTGACGCGCCCTGACGGGCTTGTCTGCTCCCGGCATCCGCTTACAGACAAGCTGTGACCG
TCTCCGGGAGCTGCATGTGTCAGAGGTTTTCACCGTCATCACCGAAACGCGCGAGACGAAAGGGCCTCGT
GATACGCCTATTTTTATAGGTTAATGTCATGATAATAATGGTTTCTTAGACGTCAGGTGGCACTTTTCGG
GGAAATGTGCGCGGAACCCCTATTTGTTTATTTTTCTAAATACATTCAAATATGTATCCGCTCATGAGAC
AATAACCCTGATAAATGCTTCAATAATATTGAAAAAGGAAGAGTATGAGTATTCAACATTTCCGTGTCGC
CCTTATTCCCTTTTTTGCGGCATTTTGCCTTCCTGTTTTTGCTCACCCAGAAACGCTGGTGAAAGTAAAA
GATGCTGAAGATCAGTTGGGTGCACGAGTGGGTTACATCGAACTGGATCTCAACAGCGGTAAGATCCTTG
AGAGTTTTCGCCCCGAAGAACGTTTTCCAATGATGAGCACTTTTAAAGTTCTGCTATGTGGCGCGGTATT
ATCCCGTATTGACGCCGGGCAAGAGCAACTCGGTCGCCGCATACACTATTCTCAGAATGACTTGGTTGAG
TACTCACCAGTCACAGAAAAGCATCTTACGGATGGCATGACAGTAAGAGAATTATGCAGTGCTGCCATAA
CCATGAGTGATAACACTGCGGCCAACTTACTTCTGACAACGATCGGAGGACCGAAGGAGCTAACCGCTTT
TTTGCACAACATGGGGGATCATGTAACTCGCCTTGATCGTTGGGAACCGGAGCTGAATGAAGCCATACCA
AACGACGAGCGTGACACCACGATGCCTGTAGCAATGGCAACAACGTTGCGCAAACTATTAACTGGCGAAC
TACTTACTCTAGCTTCCCGGCAACAATTAATAGACTGGATGGAGGCGGATAAAGTTGCAGGACCACTTCT
GCGCTCGGCCCTTCCGGCTGGCTGGTTTATTGCTGATAAATCTGGAGCCGGTGAGCGTGGGTCTCGCGGT
ATCATTGCAGCACTGGGGCCAGATGGTAAGCCCTCCCGTATCGTAGTTATCTACACGACGGGGAGTCAGG
CAACTATGGATGAACGAAATAGACAGATCGCTGAGATAGGTGCCTCACTGATTAAGCATTGGTAACTGTC
AGACCAAGTTTACTCATATATACTTTAGATTGATTTAAAACTTCATTTTTAATTTAAAAGGATCTAGGTG
AAGATCCTTTTTGATAATCTCATGACCAAAATCCCTTAACGTGAGTTTTCGTTCCACTGAGCGTCAGACC
CCGTAGAAAAGATCAAAGGATCTTCTTGAGATCCTTTTTTTCTGCGCGTAATCTGCTGCTTGCAAACAAA
AAAACCACCGCTACCAGCGGTGGTTTGTTTGCCGGATCAAGAGCTACCAACTCTTTTTCCGAAGGTAACT
GGCTTCAGCAGAGCGCAGATACCAAATACTGTTCTTCTAGTGTAGCCGTAGTTAGGCCACCACTTCAAGA
ACTCTGTAGCACCGCCTACATACCTCGCTCTGCTAATCCTGTTACCAGTGGCTGCTGCCAGTGGCGATAA
GTCGTGTCTTACCGGGTTGGACTCAAGACGATAGTTACCGGATAAGGCGCAGCGGTCGGGCTGAACGGGG
GGTTCGTGCACACAGCCCAGCTTGGAGCGAACGACCTACACCGAACTGAGATACCTACAGCGTGAGCTAT
GAGAAAGCGCCACGCTTCCCGAAGGGAGAAAGGCGGACAGGTATCCGGTAAGCGGCAGGGTCGGAACAGG
AGAGCGCACGAGGGAGCTTCCAGGGGGAAACGCCTGGTATCTTTATAGTCCTGTCGGGTTTCGCCACCTC
TGACTTGAGCGTCGATTTTTGTGATGCTCGTCAGGGGGGCGGAGCCTATGGAAAAACGCCAGCAACGCGG
CCTTTTTACGGTTCCTGGTCTTTTGCTGGCCTTTGCTCACATGTTCTTTCCTGCGTTATCCCCTGATTCT
GTGGATAACCGTATTACCGCCTTTGAGTGAGCTGATACCAGCGGATAACAATTTCACACAGGAAACAGCT
ATGACCATGATTACGCCAAGCTATCAACTTTGTATAGAAAAGTTGAACGAGAAACGTAAAATGATATAAA
TATCAATATATTAAATTAGATTTTGCATAAAAAACAGACTACATAATACTGTAAAACACAACATATCCAG
TCACTATGGTCGACCTGCAGACTGGCTGTGTATAAGGGAGCCTGACATTTATATTCCCCAGAACATCAGG
TTAATGGCGTTTTTGATGTCATTTTCGCGGTGGCTGAGATCAGCCACTTCTTCCCCGATAACGGAGACCG
GCACACTGGCCATATCGGTGGTCATCATGCGCCAGCTTTCATCCCCGATATGCACCACCGGGTAAAGTTC
ACGGGGGACTTTATCTGACAGCAGACGTGCACTGGCCAGGGGGATCACCATCCGTCGCCCGGGCGTGTCA
ATAATATCACTCTGTACATCCACAAACAGACGATAACGGCTCTCTCTTTTATAGGTGTAAACCTTAAACT
GCATTTCACCAGCCCCTGTTCTCGTCGGCAAAAGAGCCGTTCATTTCAATAAACCGGGCGACCTCAGCCA
TCCCTTCCTGATTTTCCGCTTTCCAGCGTTCGGCACGCAGACGACGGGCTTCATTCTGCATGGTTGTGCT
TACCGAACCGGAGATATTGACATCATATATGCCTTGAGCAACTGATAGCTGTCGCTGTCAACTGTCACTG
TAATACGCTGCTTCATAGCATACCTCTTTTTGACATACTTCGGGTATACATATCAGTATATATTCTTATA
CCGCAAAAATCAGCGCGCAAATACGCATACTGTTATCTGGCTTTTAGTAAGCCGGATCCTCTAGATTACG
CCCCGCCTGCCACTCATCGCAGTACTGTTGTAATTCATTAAGCATTCTGCCGACATGGAAGCCATCACAA
ACGGCATGATGAACCTGAATCGCCAGCGGCATCAGCACCTTGTCGCCTTGCGTATAATATTTGCCCATGG
TGAAAACGGGGGCGAAGAAGTTGTCCATATTGGCCACGTTTAAATCAAAACTGGTGAAACTCACCCAGGG
ATTGGCTGAGACGAAAAACATATTCTCAATAAACCCTTTAGGGAAATAGGCCAGGTTTTCACCGTAACAC
GCCACATCTTGCGAATATATGTGTAGAAACTGCCGGAAATCGTCGTGGTATTCACTCCAGAGCGATGAAA
ACGTTTCAGTTTGCTCATGGAAAACGGTGTAACAAGGGTGAACACTATCCCATATCACCAGCTCACCGTC
TTTCATTGCCATACGGAATTCCGGATGAGCATTCATCAGGCGGGCAAGAATGTGAATAAAGGCCGGATAA
AACTTGTGCTTATTTTTCTTTACGGTCTTTAAAAAGGCCGTAATATCCAGCTGAACGGTCTGGTTATAGG
TACATTGAGCAACTGACTGAAATGCCTCAAAATGTTCTTTACGATGCCATTGGGATATATCAACGGTGGT
ATATCCAGTGATTTTTTTCTCCATTTTAGCTTCCTTAGCTCCTGAAAATCTCGACGGATCCTAACTCAAA
ATCCACACATTATACGAGCCGGAAGCATAAAGTGTAAAGCCTGGGGTGCCTAATGCGGCCGCCATAGTGA
CTGGATATGTTGTGTTTTACAGTATTATGTAGTCTGTTTTTTATGCAAAATCTAATTTAATATATTGATA
TTTATATCATTTTACGTTTCTCGTTCAACTTTATTATACATAGTTGATAATTCACTGGCCGTCGTTTTAC
AACGTCGTGACTGGGAAAACCCTGGCGTTACCCAACTTAA
