>Addgene plasmid #26303 | pBCN28-R4R3 | addgene partial sequence | sequence record 32574 | 26303 with mCherry-F (ccccgtaatgcagaagaaga)
CCCTGAAGACGGTGCTCTTAAGGGAGAGATTAAACAACGTCTTAAATTGAAAGATGGAGGACATTACGAT
GCTGAGGTAAGTTTAAACATGATTTTACTAACTAACTAATCTGATTTAAATTTTCAGGTGAAGACAACTT
ACAAAGCCAAAAAACCAGTTCAGCTGCCAGGAGCGTACAATGTTAATATTAAACTGGATATCACCTCCCA
CAACGAGGATTACACTATCGTTGAGCAATATGAAAGAGCTGAAGGGCGGCACTCGACAGGTGGCATGGAT
GAATTGTATAAGTAGGCTCCGCATCGGCCGCTGTCATCAGATCGCCATCTCGCGCCCGTGCCTCTGACTT
CTAAGTCCAATTACTCTTCAACATCCCTACATGCTCTTTCTCCCTGTGCTCCCACCCCCTATTTTTGTTA
TTATCAAAAAACTTCTCTTAATTTCTTTGTTTTTTAGCTTCTTTTAAGTCACCTCTAACAATGAAATTGT
GTAGATTCAAAAATAGAATTAATTCGTAATAAAAAGTCGAAAAAAATTGTGCTCCCTCCCCCCATTAATA
ATAATTCTATCCCAAAATCTACACAATGTTCTGTGTACACTTCTTATGTTTTTTACTTCTGATAAATTTT
TTTGAAACATCATAGAAAAAACCGCACACAGGGCCCCCCCTCGAGGGGAGAAAATGCGGAGAGAAGAACC
CAGCATCTTAATAAAATTATATAATTTTGAATAAAATCAAATTAAAAATAAGATTAATTGAAACACAACA
ATAGAATGCAGAAAATTACTCATAAGAAATAATTTATTTTGAAAGAAGTTGTGTCGATTTACGATAAAAA
CTACACGCAAACGAGGCTCCGCGTTTACACCGTTTGGCAATGGAGCGCGCTTGCTATTAGA
