>Addgene plasmid #26303 | pBCN28-R4R3 | addgene partial sequence | sequence record 32575 | 26303 with CAT-R
CGGTGGTATATCCAGTGATTTTTTTCTCCATTTTAGCTTCCTTAGCTCCTGAAAATCTCGACGGATCCTA
ACTCAAAATCCACACATTATACGAGCCGGAAGCATAAAGTGTAAAGCCTGGGGTGCCTAATGCGGCCGCC
ATAGTGACTGGATATGTTGTGTTTTACAGTATTATGTAGTCTGTTTTTTATGCAAAATCTAATTTAATAT
ATTGATATTTATATCATTTTACGTTTCTCGTTCAACTTTATTATACATAGTTGATAATTCACTGGCCGTC
GTTTTACAACGTCGTGACTGGGAAAACCCTGGCGTTACCCAACTTAATCGCCTTGCAGCACATCCCCCTT
TCGCCAGCTGGCGTAATAGCGAAGAGGCCCGCACCGATCGCCCTTCCCAACAGTTGCGCAGCCTGAATGG
CGAATGGCGCCTGATGCGGTATTTTCTCCTTACGCATCTGTGCGGTATTTCACACCGCATATGCCGGGCC
CCATTTTATATCTGAGTAGTATCCTTTGCTTTAAATGTCCATAAAACTAATTTTATAATCAATAAAACAA
CGTTTGTAAATCAACTGAGTTTACAAGTAGAGACATTGAGGGATACTTTCACTATGCTAAAGTGATAATC
GACCAAATAATAACTTCACTTTGGTATTTATTCCTGTCTTATAAATGTTATGTATGAATTAAATTCATAT
GCATATGGCTCACTCTGACAATTTTTAATAATCTTCCAGATCAATATTGACTACCGATGCGGGTGGTCTT
TTGCTTTGAATTCTGCTGAACTTTACACCCCGAACAGCAATGTGTGCTTCAGCCTAAAAAAAAGTAAGTG
TGTTAATCAG
